>Addgene plasmid #233950 | makeTCR_Hs.TRAV1-2 | addgene full sequence | sequence record 468277 | Addgene NGS Result
CGTCTCAGATGTGGGGAGTTTTCCTTCTTTATGTTTCCATGAAGATGGGAGGCACTACAGGACAAAACAT
TGACCAGCCCACTGAGATGACAGCTACGGAAGGTGCCATTGTCCAGATCAACTGCACGTACCAGACATCT
GGGTTCAACGGGCTGTTCTGGTACCAGCAACATGCTGGCGAAGCACCTACATTTCTGTCTTACAATGTTC
TGGATGGTTTGGAGGAGAAAGGTCGTTTTTCTTCATTCCTTAGTCGGTCTAAAGGGTACAGTTACCTCCT
TTTGAAGGAGCTCCAGATGAAAGACTCTGCCTCTTACCTCTGTTGAGACGCAGGGAAGATGGCCGCGAAG
AAAACGTCATAGCTGTTTCCTGACTGACCATTTAAATCATACCTGACCTCCATAGCAGAAAGTCAAAAGC
CTCCGACCGGAGGCTTTTGACTTGATCGGCACGTAAGAGGTTCCAACTTTCACCATAATGAAATAAGATC
ACTACCGGGCGTATTTTTTGAGTTATCGAGATTTTCAGGAGCTAAGGAAGCTAAAATGGAGAAAAAAATC
ACTGGATATACCACCGTTGATATATCCCAATGGCATCGTAAAGAACATTTTGAGGCATTTCAGTCAGTTG
CTCAATGTACCTATAACCAGACCGTTCAGCTGGATATTACGGCCTTTTTAAAGACCGTAAAGAAAAATAA
GCACAAGTTTTATCCGGCCTTTATTCACATTCTTGCCCGCCTGATGAATGCTCATCCGGAATTTCGTATG
GCAATGAAAGACGGTGAGCTGGTGATATGGGATAGTGTTCACCCTTGTTACACCGTTTTCCATGAGCAAA
CTGAAACGTTTTCATCGCTCTGGAGTGAATACCACGACGATTTCCGGCAGTTTCTACACATATATTCGCA
AGATGTGGCGTGTTACGGTGAAAACCTGGCCTATTTCCCTAAAGGGTTTATTGAGAATATGTTTTTTGTC
TCAGCCAATCCCTGGGTGAGTTTCACCAGTTTTGATTTAAACGTGGCCAATATGGACAACTTCTTCGCCC
CCGTTTTCACCATGGGCAAATATTATACGCAAGGCGACAAGGTGCTGATGCCGCTGGCGATTCAGGTTCA
TCATGCCGTTTGTGATGGCTTCCATGTCGGCAGAATGCTTAATGAATTACAACAGTACTGCGATGAGTGG
CAGGGCGGGGCGTAATGAGGGCCCAAATGTAATCACCTGGCTCACCTTCGGGTGGGCCTTTCTGCGTTGC
TGGCGTTTTTCCATAGGCTCCGCCCCCCTGACGAGCATCACAAAAATCGATGCTCAAGTCAGAGGTGGCG
AAACCCGACAGGACTATAAAGATACCAGGCGTTTCCCCCTGGAAGCTCCCTCGTGCGCTCTCCTGTTCCG
ACCCTGCCGCTTACCGGATACCTGTCCGCCTTTCTCCCTTCGGGAAGCGTGGCGCTTTCTCATAGCTCAC
GCTGTAGGTATCTCAGTTCGGTGTAGGTCGTTCGCTCCAAGCTGGGCTGTGTGCACGAACCCCCCGTTCA
GCCCGACCGCTGCGCCTTATCCGGTAACTATCGTCTTGAGTCCAACCCGGTAAGACACGACTTATCGCCA
CTGGCAGCAGCCACTGGTAACAGGATTAGCAGAGCGAGGTATGTAGGCGGTGCTACAGAGTTCTTGAAGT
GGTGGCCTAACTACGGCTACACTAGAAGAACAGTATTTGGTATCTGCGCTCTGCTGAAGCCAGTTACCTC
GGAAAAAGAGTTGGTAGCTCTTGATCCGGCAAACAAACCACCGCTGGTAGCGGTGGTTTTTTTGTTTGCA
AGCAGCAGATTACGCGCAGAAAAAAAGGATCTCAAGAAGATCCTTTGATTTTCTACCGAAGAAAGGCCCA
CCCGTGAAGGTGAGCCAGTGAGTTGATTGCAGTCCAGTTACGCTGGAGTCTGAGGCTCGTCCTGAATGAT
ATCAAGCTTGAATTCGTTTGTAAAACGACGGCCAGTGCTAACCGTATCGCATTGGCCATACCTACA
Features (pLannotate 1.2.2; 8 found; start..end, strand, type, name):
      9..323     +  CDS            TRAV1-2: TVA12_HUMAN - Protein inferred from homology: Swiss-Prot protein existence level 3. V region of the variable domain of T cell receptor (TR) alpha chain that participates in the antigen recognition (PubMed:24600447). Alpha-beta T cell receptors are antigen specific receptors which are essential to the immune response and are present on the cell surface of T lymphocytes. Recognize peptide-major histocompatibility (MH) (pMH) complexes that are displayed by antigen presenting cells (APC), a prerequisite for efficient T cell adaptive immunity against pathogens (PubMed:25493333). Binding of alpha-be
    411..442     +  terminator     tonB terminator: bidirectional E. coli tonB-P14 transcription terminator
    443..545     +  promoter       cat promoter: promoter of the E. coli cat gene encoding chloramphenicol acetyltransferase
    546..1202    +  CDS            cat: CAT_ECOLX - Experimental evidence at protein level: Swiss-Prot protein existence level 1. This enzyme is an effector of chloramphenicol resistance in bacteria. From Escherichia coli. This protein is used as a marker in many commonly used cloning vectors, such as pACYC184.
   1229..1256    +  terminator     T7Te terminator: phage T7 early transcription terminator
   1268..1855    -  rep_origin     ori: high-copy-number ColE1/pMB1/pBR322/pUC origin of replication
   1877..1906    -  terminator     T3Te terminator: phage T3 early transcription terminator
   1978..1997    -  CDS            lacZα (fragment): LacZα fragment of β-galactosidase; lacZ fragment
