[The description below was written by a language model from this plasmid's Addgene catalogue record and pLannotate feature annotations shown in this document.]
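Description:
makeTCR_Hs.TRAV1-2 is a small synthetic-biology parts plasmid of about 2 kb. It stores a single human T cell receptor alpha variable gene segment, TRAV1-2, as a module for the makeTCR assembly system. The custom pmakeTCR backbone (about 1.7 kb) is minimal. It has a high-copy ColE1/pUC-type origin for propagation in E. coli and a chloramphenicol acetyltransferase gene driven by its native cat promoter for chloramphenicol selection. Short transcription terminators (tonB, T7Te and T3Te) bracket the marker and origin, which presumably insulates the insert region from read-through transcription. A very short lacZα remnant is also annotated, and M13 forward and reverse primer sites are listed for sequencing across the insert.

The payload is a synthetic insert of roughly 316 bp, annotated as the V region of the TCR alpha chain variable domain, the part of the receptor that contributes to antigen recognition. No promoter drives it, and the record lists the promoter as not applicable, so the plasmid is a donor of a coding fragment rather than an expression construct. The insert is flanked by defined four-base junctions at its 5′ and 3′ ends that are not destroyed on cloning. This is consistent with a modular assembly scheme based on defined overhangs, in which V segments are joined in order with other TCR parts, although the record does not name the enzyme used. According to the stated purpose and the associated publication title, the plasmid belongs to a library of human TRAV modules for rapid, single-step synthesis of full T cell receptor constructs. The destination vectors and partner modules are not described here.
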