Addgene plasmid #233950: makeTCR_Hs.TRAV1-2
Purpose: Hs TRAV gene for makeTCR assembly
Depositing lab: Michael Platten. Depositing organization: Deutsches Krebsforschungszentrum (DKFZ). Publication: makeTCR: A Modular Platform for Rapid, Flexible, Scalable, Single-Step T Cell Receptor Synthesis. Hamberger M, Neuhoff M-T, Pietrantonio SV, Boschert T, Maldonado Torres C, Errerd A, Tan CL, Lindner JM, Platten M, Green EW. bioRxiv 2025.04.27.647198 10.1101/2025.04.27.647198.
Backbone
  Vector backbone: pmakeTCR
  Backbone manufacturer: custom
  Backbone size w/o insert (bp): 1710
  Vector type: Synthetic Biology
Growth in bacteria
  Bacterial resistance: Chloramphenicol, 25 μg/mL
  Growth temperature: 37°C
  Growth strain: DH5alpha
  Copy number: High Copy
Gene/Insert
  Gene/Insert name: TRAV1-2 (alt name: ENSG00000256553)
  Species: H. sapiens (human)
  Insert size (bp): 316
  Entrez Gene: TRAV1-2 (a.k.a. TCRAV1S2, TCRAV7S2, TRAV12)
  Promoter: n/a
  Cloning method: Restriction Enzyme; 5′ cloning site GATG (not destroyed); 3′ cloning site CTGT (not destroyed)
  Sequencing primers: 5′ M13 (-21) Forward; 3′ M13 Reverse
Resource information
  A portion of this plasmid was derived from a plasmid made by: synthetic
Terms and licenses: Academic/Nonprofit Terms; Industry Terms: Not Available to Industry
Depositor comments: Please visit https://doi.org/10.1101/2025.04.27.647198 for bioRxiv preprint.
How to cite: makeTCR_Hs.TRAV1-2 was a gift from Michael Platten (Addgene plasmid # 233950 ; http://n2t.net/addgene:233950 ; RRID:Addgene_233950)
